>Addgene plasmid #185551 | pLV-GG-hUbC-EBPF2-gRNA-HHIP | addgene full sequence | sequence record 371175 | Addgene NGS Result
GTCGACGGATCGGGAGATCTCCCGATCCCCTATGGTGCACTCTCAGTACAATCTGCTCTGATGCCGCATA
GTTAAGCCAGTATCTGCTCCCTGCTTGTGTGTTGGAGGTCGCTGAGTAGTGCGCGAGCAAAATTTAAGCT
ACAACAAGGCAAGGCTTGACCGACAATTGCATGAAGAATCTGCTTAGGGTTAGGCGTTTTGCGCTGCTTC
GCGATGTACGGGCCAGATATACGCGTTGACATTGATTATTGACTAGTTATTAATAGTAATCAATTACGGG
GTCATTAGTTCATAGCCCATATATGGAGTTCCGCGTTACATAACTTACGGTAAATGGCCCGCCTGGCTGA
CCGCCCAACGACCCCCGCCCATTGACGTCAATAATGACGTATGTTCCCATAGTAACGCCAATAGGGACTT
TCCATTGACGTCAATGGGTGGAGTATTTACGGTAAACTGCCCACTTGGCAGTACATCAAGTGTATCATAT
GCCAAGTACGCCCCCTATTGACGTCAATGACGGTAAATGGCCCGCCTGGCATTATGCCCAGTACATGACC
TTATGGGACTTTCCTACTTGGCAGTACATCTACGTATTAGTCATCGCTATTACCATGGTGATGCGGTTTT
GGCAGTACATCAATGGGCGTGGATAGCGGTTTGACTCACGGGGATTTCCAAGTCTCCACCCCATTGACGT
CAATGGGAGTTTGTTTTGGCACCAAAATCAACGGGACTTTCCAAAATGTCGTAACAACTCCGCCCCATTG
ACGCAAATGGGCGGTAGGCGTGTACGGTGGGAGGTCTATATAAGCAGCGCGTTTTGCCTGTACTGGGTCT
CTCTGGTTAGACCAGATCTGAGCCTGGGAGCTCTCTGGCTAACTAGGGAACCCACTGCTTAAGCCTCAAT
AAAGCTTGCCTTGAGTGCTTCAAGTAGTGTGTGCCCGTCTGTTGTGTGACTCTGGTAACTAGAGATCCCT
CAGACCCTTTTAGTCAGTGTGGAAAATCTCTAGCAGTGGCGCCCGAACAGGGACTTGAAAGCGAAAGGGA
AACCAGAGGAGCTCTCTCGACGCAGGACTCGGCTTGCTGAAGCGCGCACGGCAAGAGGCGAGGGGCGGCG
ACTGGTGAGTACGCCAAAAATTTTGACTAGCGGAGGCTAGAAGGAGAGAGATGGGTGCGAGAGCGTCAGT
ATTAAGCGGGGGAGAATTAGATCGCGATGGGAAAAAATTCGGTTAAGGCCAGGGGGAAAGAAAAAATATA
AATTAAAACATATAGTATGGGCAAGCAGGGAGCTAGAACGATTCGCAGTTAATCCTGGCCTGTTAGAAAC
ATCAGAAGGCTGTAGACAAATACTGGGACAGCTACAACCATCCCTTCAGACAGGATCAGAAGAACTTAGA
TCATTATATAATACAGTAGCAACCCTCTATTGTGTGCATCAAAGGATAGAGATAAAAGACACCAAGGAAG
CTTTAGACAAGATAGAGGAAGAGCAAAACAAAAGTAAGACCACCGCACAGCAAGCGGCCGCTGATCTTCA
GACCTGGAGGAGGAGATATGAGGGACAATTGGAGAAGTGAATTATATAAATATAAAGTAGTAAAAATTGA
ACCATTAGGAGTAGCACCCACCAAGGCAAAGAGAAGAGTGGTGCAGAGAGAAAAAAGAGCAGTGGGAATA
GGAGCTTTGTTCCTTGGGTTCTTGGGAGCAGCAGGAAGCACTATGGGCGCAGCGTCAATGACGCTGACGG
TACAGGCCAGACAATTATTGTCTGGTATAGTGCAGCAGCAGAACAATTTGCTGAGGGCTATTGAGGCGCA
ACAGCATCTGTTGCAACTCACAGTCTGGGGCATCAAGCAGCTCCAGGCAAGAATCCTGGCTGTGGAAAGA
TACCTAAAGGATCAACAGCTCCTGGGGATTTGGGGTTGCTCTGGAAAACTCATTTGCACCACTGCTGTGC
CTTGGAATGCTAGTTGGAGTAATAAATCTCTGGAACAGATTTGGAATCACACGACCTGGATGGAGTGGGA
CAGAGAAATTAACAATTACACAAGCTTAATACACTCCTTAATTGAAGAATCGCAAAACCAGCAAGAAAAG
AATGAACAAGAATTATTGGAATTAGATAAATGGGCAAGTTTGTGGAATTGGTTTAACATAACAAATTGGC
TGTGGTATATAAAATTATTCATAATGATAGTAGGAGGCTTGGTAGGTTTAAGAATAGTTTTTGCTGTACT
TTCTATAGTGAATAGAGTTAGGCAGGGATATTCACCATTATCGTTTCAGACCCACCTCCCAACCCCGAGG
GGACCCGACAGGCCCGAAGGAATAGAAGAAGAAGGTGGAGAGAGAGACAGAGACAGATCCATTCGATTAG
TGAACGGATCGGCACTGCGTGCGCCAATTCTGCAGACAAATGGCAGTATTCATCCACAATTTTAAAAGAA
AAGGGGGGATTGGGGGGTACAGTGCAGGGGAAAGAATAGTAGACATAATAGCAACAGACATACAAACTAA
AGAATTACAAAAACAAATTACAAAAATTCAAAATTTTCGGGTTTATTACAGGGACAGCAGAGATCCAGTT
TGGTTAATTAAATAACTTCGTATAGCATACATTATACGAAGTTATGATAGATCCGACGCCGCCATCTCTA
GGCCCGCGCCGGCCCCCTCGCACAGACTTGTGGGAGAAGCTCGGCTACTCCCCTGCCCCGGTTAATTTGC
ATATAATATTTCCTAGTAACTATAGAGGCTTAATGTGCGATAAAAGACAGATAATCTGTTCTTTTTAATA
CTAGCTACATTTTACATGATAGGCTTGGATTTCTATAAGAGATACAAATACTAAATTATTATTTTAAAAA
ACAGCACAAAAGGAAACTCACCCTAACTGTAAAGTAATTGTGTGTTTTGAGACTATAAATATCCCTTGGA
GAAAAGCCTTGTTTGCTTCTTTTTAACTAGCGCGCGTTTTAGAGCTAGAAATAGCAAGTTAAAATAAGGC
TAGTCCGTTATCAACTTGAAAAAGTGGCACCGAGTCGGTGCTTTTTTTGTACGCTCAGCGGAGAAAAAAA
GCACCGACTCGGTGCCACTTTTTCAAGTTGATAACGGACTAGCCTTATTTTAACTTGCTATTTCTAGCTC
TAAAACTTGACGTCACCGCTTCTCGCCGGTGTTTCGTCCTTTCCACAAGATATATAAAGCCAAGAAATCG
AAATACTTTCAAGTTACGGTAAGCATATGATAGTCCATTTTAAAACATAATTTTAAAACTGCAAACTACC
CAAGAAATTATTACTTTCTACGTCACGTATTTTGTACTAATATCTTTGTGTTTACAGTCAAATTAATTCC
AATTATCTCTCTAACAGCCTTGTATCGTATATGCAAATATGAAGGAATCATGGGAAATAGGCCCTCTTCC
TGCCCGACCTTGGATCGATCCGCCTGAACGCTGACGTCATCAACCCGCTCCAAGGAATCGCGGGCCCAGT
GTCACTAGGCGGGAACACCCAGCGCGCGTGCGCCCTGGCAGGAAGATGGCTGTGAGGGACAGGGGAGTGG
CGCCCTGCAATATTTGCATGTCGCTATGTGTTCTGGGAAATCACCATAAACGTGAAATGTCTTTGGATTT
GGGAATCTTATAAGTTCTGTATGAGACCACTCTTTCCCAAGGAACAGAAACGGCGACGGGTTTTAGAGCT
AGAAATAGCAAGTTAAAATAAGGCTAGTCCGTTATCAACTTGAAAAAGTGGCACCGAGTCGGTGCTTTTT
TTGGTCATCAGTCCGAGAAAAAAAGCACCGACTCGGTGCCACTTTTTCAAGTTGATAACGGACTAGCCTT
ATTTTAACTTGCTATTTCTAGCTCTAAAACGTTACACGGACAAGTGAACACGAGGTACCCAAGCGGCGCA
CAAGCTATATAAACCTGAAGGAAGTCTCAACTTTACACTTAGGTCAAGTTGCTTATCGTACTAGAGCTTC
AGCAGGAAATTTAACTAAAATCTAATTTAACCAGCATAGCAAATATCATTTATTCCCAAAATGCTAAAGT
TTGAGATAAACGGACTTGATTTCCGGCTGTTTTGACACTATCCAGAATGCCTTGCAGATGGGTGGGGCAT
GCTAAATACTGCAGACAATTAATTAACCCGTGTCGGCTCCAGATCTGGCCTCCGCGCCGGGTTTTGGCGC
CTCCCGCGGGCGCCCCCCTCCTCACGGCGAGCGCTGCCACGTCAGACGAAGGGCGCAGCGAGCGTCCTGA
TCCTTCCGCCCGGACGCTCAGGACAGCGGCCCGCTGCTCATAAGACTCGGCCTTAGAACCCCAGTATCAG
CAGAAGGACATTTTAGGACGGGACTTGGGTGACTCTAGGGCACTGGTTTTCTTTCCAGAGAGCGGAACAG
GCGAGGAAAAGTAGTCCCTTCTCGGCGATTCTGCGGAGGGATCTCCGTGGGGCGGTGAACGCCGATGATT
ATATAAGGACGCGCCGGGTGTGGCACAGCTAGTTCCGTCGCAGCCGGGATTTGGGTCGCGGTTCTTGTTT
GTGGATCGCTGTGATCGTCACTTGGTGAGTAGCGGGCTGCTGGGCTGGCCGGGGCTTTCGTGGCCGCCGG
GCCGCTCGGTGGGACGGAAGCGTGTGGAGAGACCGCCAAGGGCTGTAGTCTGGGTCCGCGAGCAAGGTTG
CCCTGAACTGGGGGTTGGGGGGAGCGCAGCAAAATGGCGGCTGTTCCCGAGTCTTGAATGGAAGACGCTT
GTGAGGCGGGCTGTGAGGTCGTTGAAACAAGGTGGGGGGCATGGTGGGCGGCAAGAACCCAAGGTCTTGA
GGCCTTCGCTAATGCGGGAAAGCTCTTATTCGGGTGAGATGGGCTGGGGCACCATCTGGGGACCCTGACG
TGAAGTTTGTCACTGACTGGAGAACTCGGTTTGTCGTCTGTTGCGGGGGCGGCAGTTATGGCGGTGCCGT
TGGGCAGTGCACCCGTACCTTTGGGAGCGCGCGCCCTCGTCGTGTCGTGACGTCACCCGTTCTGTTGGCT
TATAATGCAGGGTGGGGCCACCTGCCGGTAGGTGTGCGGTAGGCTTTTCTCCGTCGCAGGACGCAGGGTT
CGGGCCTAGGGTAGGCTCTCCTGAATCGACAGGCGCCGGACCTCTGGTGAGGGGAGGGATAAGTGAGGCG
TCAGTTTCTTTGGTCGGTTTTATGTACCTATCTTCTTAAGTAGCTGAAGCTCCGGTTTTGAACTATGCGC
TCGGGGTTGGCGAGTGTGTTTTGTGAAGTTTTTTAGGCACCTTTTGAAATGTAATCATTTGGGTCAATAT
GTAATTTTCAGTGTTAGACTAGTAAATTGTCCGCTAAATTCTGGCCGTTTTTGGCTTTTTTGTTAGACGA
AGCTTGGGCTGCAGGTCGACTCTAGAGGATCCCCGGGTACCGGTGCCACCATGGTGAGCAAGGGCGAGGA
GCTGTTCACCGGGGTGGTGCCCATCCTGGTCGAGCTGGACGGCGACGTAAACGGCCACAAGTTCAGCGTG
AGGGGCGAGGGCGAGGGCGATGCCACCAACGGCAAGCTGACCCTGAAGTTCATCTGCACCACCGGCAAGC
TGCCCGTGCCCTGGCCCACCCTCGTGACCACCCTGAGCCACGGCGTGCAGTGCTTCGCCCGCTACCCCGA
CCACATGAAGCAGCACGACTTCTTCAAGTCCGCCATGCCCGAAGGCTACGTCCAGGAGCGCACCATCTTC
TTCAAGGACGACGGCACCTACAAGACCCGCGCCGAGGTGAAGTTCGAGGGCGACACCCTGGTGAACCGCA
TCGAGCTGAAGGGCGTCGACTTCAAGGAGGACGGCAACATCCTGGGGCACAAGCTGGAGTACAACTTCAA
CAGCCACAACATCTATATCATGGCCGTCAAGCAGAAGAACGGCATCAAGGTGAACTTCAAGATCCGCCAC
AACGTGGAGGACGGCAGCGTGCAGCTCGCCGACCACTACCAGCAGAACACCCCCATCGGCGACGGCCCCG
TGCTGCTGCCCGACAGCCACTACCTGAGCACCCAGTCCGTGCTGAGCAAAGACCCCAACGAGAAGCGCGA
TCACATGGTCCTGCTGGAGTTCCGCACCGCCGCCGGGATCACTCTCGGCATGGACGAGCTGTACAAGTAA
GAATTCGATATCAAGCTTATCGATAATCAACCTCTGGATTACAAAATTTGTGAAAGATTGACTGGTATTC
TTAACTATGTTGCTCCTTTTACGCTATGTGGATACGCTGCTTTAATGCCTTTGTATCATGCTATTGCTTC
CCGTATGGCTTTCATTTTCTCCTCCTTGTATAAATCCTGGTTGCTGTCTCTTTATGAGGAGTTGTGGCCC
GTTGTCAGGCAACGTGGCGTGGTGTGCACTGTGTTTGCTGACGCAACCCCCACTGGTTGGGGCATTGCCA
CCACCTGTCAGCTCCTTTCCGGGACTTTCGCTTTCCCCCTCCCTATTGCCACGGCGGAACTCATCGCCGC
CTGCCTTGCCCGCTGCTGGACAGGGGCTCGGCTGTTGGGCACTGACAATTCCGTGGTGTTGTCGGGGAAA
TCATCGTCCTTTCCTTGGCTGCTCGCCTGTGTTGCCACCTGGATTCTGCGCGGGACGTCCTTCTGCTACG
TCCCTTCGGCCCTCAATCCAGCGGACCTTCCTTCCCGCGGCCTGCTGCCGGCTCTGCGGCCTCTTCCGCG
TCTTCGCCTTCGCCCTCAGACGAGTCGGATCTCCCTTTGGGCCGCCTCCCCGCATCGATACCGTCGACCT
CGAGACCTAGAAAAACATGGAGCAATCACAAGTAGCAATACAGCAGCTACCAATGCTGATTGTGCCTGGC
TAGAAGCACAAGAGGAGGAGGAGGTGGGTTTTCCAGTCACACCTCAGGTACCTTTAAGACCAATGACTTA
CAAGGCAGCTGTAGATCTTAGCCACTTTTTAAAAGAAAAGGGGGGACTGGAAGGGCTAATTCACTCCCAA
CGAAGACAAGATATCCTTGATCTGTGGATCTACCACACACAAGGCTACTTCCCTGATTGGCAGAACTACA
CACCAGGGCCAGGGATCAGATATCCACTGACCTTTGGATGGTGCTACAAGCTAGTACCAGTTGAGCAAGA
GAAGGTAGAAGAAGCCAATGAAGGAGAGAACACCCGCTTGTTACACCCTGTGAGCCTGCATGGGATGGAT
GACCCGGAGAGAGAAGTATTAGAGTGGAGGTTTGACAGCCGCCTAGCATTTCATCACATGGCCCGAGAGC
TGCATCCGGACTGTACTGGGTCTCTCTGGTTAGACCAGATCTGAGCCTGGGAGCTCTCTGGCTAACTAGG
GAACCCACTGCTTAAGCCTCAATAAAGCTTGCCTTGAGTGCTTCAAGTAGTGTGTGCCCGTCTGTTGTGT
GACTCTGGTAACTAGAGATCCCTCAGACCCTTTTAGTCAGTGTGGAAAATCTCTAGCAGGGCCCGTTTAA
ACCCGCTGATCAGCCTCGACTGTGCCTTCTAGTTGCCAGCCATCTGTTGTTTGCCCCTCCCCCGTGCCTT
CCTTGACCCTGGAAGGTGCCACTCCCACTGTCCTTTCCTAATAAAATGAGGAAATTGCATCGCATTGTCT
GAGTAGGTGTCATTCTATTCTGGGGGGTGGGGTGGGGCAGGACAGCAAGGGGGAGGATTGGGAAGACAAT
AGCAGGCATGCTGGGGATGCGGTGGGCTCTATGGCTTCTGAGGCGGAAAGAACCAGCTGGGGCTCTAGGG
GGTATCCCC
[124 nt withheld, positions 7780-7903]
C
[91 nt withheld, positions 7905-7995]
A
[49 nt withheld, positions 7997-8045]
CCTTTGACGTTGGAGTCCACGTTCTTT
[37 nt withheld, positions 8073-8109]
ACCCTATCTCGGTCTATTCTTTTGATTTATAAGGGATTTTGCCGATTTCGGCCTATTGGTTAAAAAATGA
GCTGATTTAACAAAAATTTAACGCGAATTAATTCTGTGGAATGTGTGTCAGTTAGGGTGTGGAAAGTCCC
CAGGCTCCCCAGCAGGCAGAAGTATGCAAAGCATGCATCTCAATTAGTCAGCAACCAGGTGTGGAAAGTC
CCCAGGCTCCCCAGCAGGCAGAAGTATGCAAAGCATGCATCTCAATTAGTCAGCAACCATAGTCCCGCCC
CTAACTCCGCCCATCCCGCCCCTAACTCCGCCCAGTTCCGCCCATTCTCCGCCCCATGGCTGACTAATTT
TTTTTATTTATGCAGAGGCCGAGGCCGCCTCTGCCTCTGAGCTATTCCAGAAGTAGTGAGGAGGCTTTTT
TGGAGGCCTAGGCTTTTGCAAAAAGCTCCCGGGAGCTTGTATATCCATTTTCGGATCTGATCAGCACGTG
TTGACAATTAATCATCGGCATAGTATATCGGCATAGTATAATACGACAAGGTGAGGAACTAAACCATGGC
CAAGTTGACCAGTGCCGTTCCGGTGCTCACCGCGCGCGACGTCGCCGGAGCGGTCGAGTTCTGGACCGAC
CGGCTCGGGTTCTCCCGGGACTTCGTGGAGGACGACTTCGCCGGTGTGGTCCGGGACGACGTGACCCTGT
TCATCAGCGCGGTCCAGGACCAGGTGGTGCCGGACAACACCCTGGCCTGGGTGTGGGTGCGCGGCCTGGA
CGAGCTGTACGCCGAGTGGTCGGAGGTCGTGTCCACGAACTTCCGGGACGCCTCCGGGCCGGCCATGACC
GAGATCGGCGAGCAGCCGTGGGGGCGGGAGTTCGCCCTGCGCGACCCGGCCGGCAACTGCGTGCACTTCG
TGGCCGAGGAGCAGGACTGACACGTGCTACGAGATTTCGATTCCACCGCCGCCTTCTATGAAAGGTTGGG
CTTCGGAATCGTTTTCCGGGACGCCGGCTGGATGATCCTCCAGCGCGGGGATCTCATGCTGGAGTTCTTC
GCCCACCCCAACTTGTTTATTGCAGCTTATAATGGTTACAAATAAAGCAATAGCATCACAAATTTCACAA
ATAAAGCATTTTTTTCACTGCATTCTAGTTGTGGTTTGTCCAAACTCATCAATGTATCTTATCATGTCTG
TATACCGTCGACCTCTAGCTAGAGCTTGGCGTAATCATGGTCATAGCTGTTTCCTGTGTGAAATTGTTAT
CCGCTCACAATTCCACACAACATACGAGCCGGAAGCATAAAGTGTAAAGCCTGGGGTGCCTAATGAGTGA
GCTAACTCACATTAATTGCGTTGCGCTCACTGCCCGCTTTCCAGTCGGGAAACCTGTCGTGCCAGCTGCA
TTAATGAATCGGCCAACGCGCGGGGAGAGGCGGTTTGCGTATTGGGCGCTCTTCCGCTTCCTCGCTCACT
GACTCGCTGCGCTCGGTCGTTCGGCTGCGGCGAGCGGTATCAGCTCACTCAAAGGCGGTAATACGGTTAT
CCACAGAATCAGGGGATAACGCAGGAAAGAACATGTGAGCAAAAGGCCAGCAAAAGGCCAGGAACCGTAA
AAAGGCCGCGTTGCTGGCGTTTTTCCATAGGCTCCGCCCCCCTGACGAGCATCACAAAAATCGACGCTCA
AGTCAGAGGTGGCGAAACCCGACAGGACTATAAAGATACCAGGCGTTTCCCCCTGGAAGCTCCCTCGTGC
GCTCTCCTGTTCCGACCCTGCCGCTTACCGGATACCTGTCCGCCTTTCTCCCTTCGGGAAGCGTGGCGCT
TTCTCATAGCTCACGCTGTAGGTATCTCAGTTCGGTGTAGGTCGTTCGCTCCAAGCTGGGCTGTGTGCAC
GAACCCCCCGTTCAGCCCGACCGCTGCGCCTTATCCGGTAACTATCGTCTTGAGTCCAACCCGGTAAGAC
ACGACTTATCGCCACTGGCAGCAGCCACTGGTAACAGGATTAGCAGAGCGAGGTATGTAGGCGGTGCTAC
AGAGTTCTTGAAGTGGTGGCCTAACTACGGCTACACTAGAAGAACAGTATTTGGTATCTGCGCTCTGCTG
AAGCCAGTTACCTTCGGAAAAAGAGTTGGTAGCTCTTGATCCGGCAAACAAACCACCGCTGGTAGCGGTG
GTTTTTTTGTTTGCAAGCAGCAGATTACGCGCAGAAAAAAAGGATCTCAAGAAGATCCTTTGATCTTTTC
TACGGGGTCTGACGCTCAGTGGAACGAAAACTCACGTTAAGGGATTTTGGTCATGAGATTATCAAAAAGG
ATCTTCACCTAGATCCTTTTAAATTAAAAATGAAGTTTTAAATCAATCTAAAGTATATATGAGTAAACTT
GGTCTGACAGTTACCAATGCTTAATCAGTGAGGCACCTATCTCAGCGATCTGTCTATTTCGTTCATCCAT
AGTTGCCTGACTCCCCGTCGTGTAGATAACTACGATACGGGAGGGCTTACCATCTGGCCCCAGTGCTGCA
ATGATACCGCGAGACCCACGCTCACCGGCTCCAGATTTATCAGCAATAAACCAGCCAGCCGGAAGGGCCG
AGCGCAGAAGTGGTCCTGCAACTTTATCCGCCTCCATCCAGTCTATTAATTGTTGCCGGGAAGCTAGAGT
AAGTAGTTCGCCAGTTAATAGTTTGCGCAACGTTGTTGCCATTGCTACAGGCATCGTGGTGTCACGCTCG
TCGTTTGGTATGGCTTCATTCAGCTCCGGTTCCCAACGATCAAGGCGAGTTACATGATCCCCCATGTTGT
GCAAAAAAGCGGTTAGCTCCTTCGGTCCTCCGATCGTTGTCAGAAGTAAGTTGGCCGCAGTGTTATCACT
CATGGTTATGGCAGCACTGCATAATTCTCTTACTGTCATGCCATCCGTAAGATGCTTTTCTGTGACTGGT
GAGTACTCAACCAAGTCATTCTGAGAATAGTGTATGCGGCGACCGAGTTGCTCTTGCCCGGCGTCAATAC
GGGATAATACCGCGCCACATAGCAGAACTTTAAAAGTGCTCATCATTGGAAAACGTTCTTCGGGGCGAAA
ACTCTCAAGGATCTTACCGCTGTTGAGATCCAGTTCGATGTAACCCACTCGTGCACCCAACTGATCTTCA
GCATCTTTTACTTTCACCAGCGTTTCTGGGTGAGCAAAAACAGGAAGGCAAAATGCCGCAAAAAAGGGAA
TAAGGGCGACACGGAAATGTTGAATACTCATACTCTTCCTTTTTCAATATTATTGAAGCATTTATCAGGG
TTATTGTCTCATGAGCGGATACATATTTGAATGTATTTAGAAAAATAAACAAATAGGGGTTCCGCGCACA
TTTCCCCGAAAAGTGCCACCTGAC
Features (pLannotate 1.2.2; 39 found; start..end, strand, type, name):
     31..83      -  misc_feature   bom (fragment): basis of mobility region from pBR322
    238..617     +  enhancer       CMV enhancer: human cytomegalovirus immediate early enhancer
    618..817     +  promoter       CMV promoter: human cytomegalovirus (CMV) immediate early promoter
    835..1015    +  LTR            5' LTR (truncated): truncated 5' long terminal repeat (LTR) from HIV-1
   1062..1187    +  misc_feature   HIV-1 Ψ: packaging signal of human immunodeficiency virus type 1
   1171..1534    +  CDS            HIV-1 gag (fragment): gag protein from human immunodeficiency virus 1; gag
   1680..1913    +  misc_feature   RRE: The Rev response element (RRE) of HIV-1 allows for Rev-dependent mRNA export from the nucleus to the cytoplasm.
   2290..2390    +  CDS            Rev (fragment): human immunodeficiency virus 1 (HIV-1) Rev protein; rev; enhances nuclear export of unspliced and incompletely spliced viral mRNAs
   2440..2557    +  misc_feature   cPPT/CTS: central polypurine tract and central termination sequence of HIV-1
   2602..2635    +  protein_bind   loxP: Cre-mediated recombination occurs in the 8-bp core sequence (GCATACAT). Cre recombinase
   2640..2953    +  promoter       U6 promoter: RNA polymerase III promoter for mouse U6 snRNA (Das et al., 1988)
   2976..3051    +  misc_RNA       gRNA scaffold: guide RNA scaffold for the Streptococcus pyogenes CRISPR/Cas9 system
   3081..3156    -  misc_RNA       gRNA scaffold: guide RNA scaffold for the Streptococcus pyogenes CRISPR/Cas9 system
   3186..3426    -  promoter       U6 promoter: RNA polymerase III promoter for human U6 snRNA
   3456..3670    +  promoter       H1 promoter: human H1 RNA promoter
   3700..3775    +  misc_RNA       gRNA scaffold: guide RNA scaffold for the Streptococcus pyogenes CRISPR/Cas9 system
   3805..3880    -  misc_RNA       gRNA scaffold: guide RNA scaffold for the Streptococcus pyogenes CRISPR/Cas9 system
   4177..5388    +  promoter       UbC promoter: human ubiquitin C promoter
   5399..5432    -  misc_feature   MCS (fragment): pUC18/19 multiple cloning site
   5441..6160    +  CDS            EBFP2: enhanced blue variant of GFP (Ai et al., 2007) mammalian codon-optimized
   6161..6185    +  misc_feature   MCS (fragment): pBluescript multiple cloning site
   6185..6773    +  misc_feature   WPRE: woodchuck hepatitis virus posttranscriptional regulatory element
   6710..7291    +  CDS            nef (fragment): NEF_HV1H2 - Experimental evidence at protein level: Swiss-Prot protein existence level 1. Extracellular Nef protein targets CD4(+) T-lymphocytes for apoptosis by interacting with CXCR4 surface receptors. From Human immunodeficiency virus type 1 group M subtype B (isolate HXB2) (HIV-1).
   7298..7478    +  LTR            5' LTR (truncated): truncated 5' long terminal repeat (LTR) from HIV-1
   7510..7734    +  polyA_signal   bGH poly(A) signal: bovine growth hormone polyadenylation signal
   7738..7759    +  promoter       SV40 promoter (fragment): SV40 enhancer and early promoter
   7780..8208    +  rep_origin     f1 ori (sequence partly withheld): f1 bacteriophage origin of replication; arrow indicates direction of (+) strand synthesis
   8222..8551    +  promoter       SV40 promoter: SV40 enhancer and early promoter
   8599..8646    +  promoter       EM7 promoter: synthetic bacterial promoter&nbsp
   8665..9039    +  CDS            BleoR: antibiotic-binding protein; Sh ble from Streptoalloteichus hindustanus; confers resistance to bleomycin, phleomycin, and Zeocin™
   9049..9174    +  CDS            ble (fragment): BLE_KLEPN - Experimental evidence at protein level: Swiss-Prot protein existence level 1. Binding protein with a strong affinity to the bleomycin family of antibiotics. Binds to CL990; an antimitotic-antibiotic compound. From Klebsiella pneumoniae.
   9169..9290    +  polyA_signal   SV40 poly(A) signal: SV40 polyadenylation signal
   9361..9383    -  protein_bind   lac operator (fragment): The lac repressor binds to the lac operator to inhibit transcription in E. coli. This inhibition can be relieved by adding lactose or isopropyl-β-D-thiogalactopyranoside (IPTG). lac repressor encoded by lacI
   9387..9417    -  promoter       lac promoter: promoter for the E. coli lac operon
   9432..9453    -  protein_bind   CAP binding site: CAP binding activates transcription in the presence of cAMP. E. coli catabolite activator protein
   9466..9558    -  CDS            lacI (fragment): lac repressor; lacI; The lac repressor binds to the lac operator to inhibit transcription in E. coli. This inhibition can be relieved by adding lactose or isopropyl-β-D-thiogalactopyranoside (IPTG).
   9741..10329   -  rep_origin     ori: high-copy-number ColE1/pMB1/pBR322/pUC origin of replication
  10500..11360   -  CDS            AmpR: β-lactamase; bla; confers resistance to ampicillin, carbenicillin, and related antibiotics
  11361..11465   -  promoter       AmpR promoter: bla
