[The description below was written by a language model from this plasmid's Addgene catalogue record and pLannotate feature annotations shown in this document.]
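Description:
pLV-GG-hUbC-EBPF2-gRNA-HHIP is an 11.5 kb HIV-1-based lentiviral transfer plasmid that delivers four guide RNAs against human HHIP together with a blue fluorescent reporter. It was adapted from a Golden Gate-type multiplex gRNA vector (pLV GG hUbC-dsRED) by exchanging the red reporter for EBFP2 and then inserting the HHIP guides. In bacteria it is maintained by a high-copy ColE1/pUC origin and ampicillin resistance; an f1 origin is also present.

The viral genome is transcribed from a CMV enhancer/promoter fused to a truncated 5' LTR, followed by the Ψ packaging signal with a gag fragment, the RRE for Rev-dependent nuclear export, and the cPPT/CTS. Downstream of a loxP site sits the guide array: four S. pyogenes Cas9 gRNA scaffolds in alternating orientations. Three are adjacent to annotated RNA polymerase III promoters (mouse U6, human U6 and human H1). The promoter for the fourth scaffold was not identified by the annotation, although an unannotated stretch lies next to it. Using separate promoters lets all four guides be expressed independently from one integrated provirus.

A human ubiquitin C promoter then drives EBFP2, with a WPRE to enhance transcript expression, before the truncated 3' LTR and a bGH polyadenylation signal. Outside the LTRs, an SV40/EM7-driven BleoR cassette is annotated, but the record lists only EBFP2 as the mammalian marker, so transduced cells are identified or sorted by blue fluorescence.

No Cas9 is encoded, so the nuclease or dCas9 effector must be supplied separately. The associated publication used CRISPR interference to study COPD GWAS genes in iPSC-derived alveolar epithelial cells, which is consistent with use for HHIP knockdown.
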