Addgene plasmid #185551: pLV-GG-hUbC-EBPF2-gRNA-HHIP
Purpose: Lentiviral backbone with EBFP2 reporter and gRNA targeting HHIP
Depositing lab: Andrew Wilson. Depositing organization: Boston University Medical Campus. Publication: CRISPR interference interrogation of COPD GWAS genes reveals the functional significance of desmoplakin in iPSC-derived alveolar epithelial cells. Werder RB, Liu T, Abo KM, Lindstrom-Vautrin J, Villacorta-Martin C, Huang J, Hinds A, Boyer N, Bullitt E, Liesa M, Silverman EK, Kotton DN, Cho MH, Zhou X, Wilson AA. Sci Adv. 2022 Jul 15;8(28):eabo6566. doi: 10.1126/sciadv.abo6566. Epub 2022 Jul 13. PubMed 35857525.
Backbone
  Vector backbone: pLV
  Backbone size w/o insert (bp): 10451
  Total vector size (bp): 11493
  Vector type: Mammalian Expression, Lentiviral, CRISPR
  Selectable markers: EBFP2
Growth in bacteria
  Bacterial resistance: Ampicillin, 100 μg/mL
  Growth temperature: 37°C
  Growth strain: NEB Stable
  Copy number: High Copy
Gene/Insert
  Gene/Insert name: HHIP gRNAs
  gRNA/shRNA sequence: CTTCTTTTTAACTAGCGCGC; GCGAGAAGCGGTGACGTCAA; TGTTCACTTGTCCGTGTAAC; AGGAACAGAAACGGCGACGG
  Species: H. sapiens (human)
  Cloning method: Unknown
  Sequencing primers: 5′ CAGCACAAAAGGAAACTCACC; GAGGGCCTATTTCCCATGATT; TCGCTATGTGTTCTGGGAAA; cctgctgaagctctagtac
Resource information
  A portion of this plasmid was derived from a plasmid made by: This plasmid was adapted from pLV GG hUbC-dsRED from Charles Gersbach lab. We modified the plasmid to express an EBFP2 reporter (pLV GG hUbC-EBFP2). We then cloned in HHIP-targeting gRNA
Terms and licenses: Academic/Nonprofit Terms; Industry Terms: Not Available to Industry
How to cite: pLV-GG-hUbC-EBPF2-gRNA-HHIP was a gift from Andrew Wilson (Addgene plasmid # 185551 ; http://n2t.net/addgene:185551 ; RRID:Addgene_185551)
